Addgene plasmid #230329: AiP14240 - pAAV-AiE1118m-minBG-SYFP2-P2A-3XFLAG-10aa-H2B-WPRE3-BGHpA (Alias: CN4240)
Purpose: AiE1118m is an enhancer sequence, designed to drive AAV-mediated transgene expression in specific populations of brain cells
Depositing lab: Allen Institute for Brain Science & Boaz Levi. Depositing organization: Allen Institute. Publication: A suite of enhancer AAVs and transgenic mouse lines for genetic access to cortical cell types. Ben-Simon Y, Hooper M, Narayan S, Daigle TL, Dwivedi D, Way SW, Oster A, Stafford DA, Mich JK, Taormina MJ, Martinez RA, Opitz-Araya X, Roth JR, Alexander JR, Allen S, Amster A, Arbuckle J, Ayala A, Baker PM, Bakken TE, Barcelli T, Barta S, Bendrick J, Bertagnolli D, Bielstein C, Bishwakarma P, Bowlus J, Boyer G, Brouner K, Casian B, Casper T, Chakka AB, Chakrabarty R, Chance RK, Chavan S, Clark M, Colbert K, Collman F, Daniel S, Departee M, DiValentin P, Donadio N, Dotson N, Egdorf T, Fliss T, Gabitto M, Garcia J, Gary A, Gasperini M, Gloe J, Goldy J, Gore BB, Graybuck L, Greisman N, Haeseleer F, Halterman C, Haradon Z, Hastings SD, Helback O, Ho W, Hockemeyer D, Huang C, Huff S, Hunker A, Johansen N, Jones D, Juneau Z, Kalmbach B, Kannan M, Khem S, Kussick E, Kutsal R, Larsen R, Lee C, Lee AY, Leibly M, Lenz GH, Li S, Liang E, Lusk N, Madigan Z, Malloy J, Malone J, McCue R, Melchor J, Mollenkopf T, Moosman S, Morin E, Newman D, Ng L, Ngo K, Omstead V, Otto S, Oyama A, Pena N, Pham T, Phillips E, Pom CA, Potekhina L, Ransford S, Ray PL, Rette D, Reynoldson C, Rimorin C, Rocha D, Ruiz A, Sanchez REA, Sawyer L, Sedeno-Cortes A, Sevigny JP, Shapovalova N, Shepard N, Shulga L, Sigler AR, Siverts L, Soliman S, Somasundaram S, Staats B, Stewart K, Szelenyi E, Tieu M, Trader C, Tran A, van Velthoven CTJ, Walker M, Wang Y, Weed N, Wirthlin M, Wood T, Wynalda B, Yao Z, Zhou T, Ariza J, Dee N, Reding M, Ronellenfitch K, Mufti S, Sunkin SM, Smith KA, Esposito L, Waters J, Thyagarajan B, Yao S, Lein ES, Zeng H, Levi BP, Ngai J, Ting JT, Tasic B. Cell. 2025 May 16:S0092-8674(25)00513-6. doi: 10.1016/j.cell.2025.05.002. PubMed 40403729.
Backbone
  Vector backbone: pAAV2
  Vector type: AAV
Growth in bacteria
  Bacterial resistance: Ampicillin, 100 μg/mL
  Growth temperature: 37°C
  Growth strain: NEB Stable
  Copy number: High Copy
Gene/Insert
  Gene/Insert name: SYFP2-P2A-3XFLAG-10aa-H2B
  Species: Synthetic
  Promoter: minBG
  Cloning method: Gibson Cloning
Terms and licenses: Academic/Nonprofit Terms; Industry Terms: Not Available to Industry
How to cite: AiP14240 - pAAV-AiE1118m-minBG-SYFP2-P2A-3XFLAG-10aa-H2B-WPRE3-BGHpA (Alias: CN4240) was a gift from Allen Institute for Brain Science & Boaz Levi (Addgene plasmid # 230329 ; http://n2t.net/addgene:230329 ; RRID:Addgene_230329)
