[The description below was written by a language model from this plasmid's Addgene catalogue record and pLannotate feature annotations shown in this document.]
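Description:
AiP14240 - pAAV-AiE1118m-minBG-SYFP2-P2A-3XFLAG-10aa-H2B-WPRE3-BGHpA (alias CN4240) is an AAV transfer plasmid built on a pAAV2 backbone and intended for packaging into recombinant adeno-associated virus for delivery to brain tissue. In bacteria it is maintained at high copy through a ColE1/pUC-type origin and selected with ampicillin via the β-lactamase gene and its own promoter. An f1 phage origin is also present. The expression cassette is bounded by AAV2 inverted terminal repeats, which are the cis elements needed for replication and encapsidation of the vector genome. The annotation detects the right ITR in full but only short fragments of the left one. Short telR/telL sequences from coliphage N15 are annotated just outside each ITR, but the record does not explain their role.

The payload is a reporter driven by the AiE1118m enhancer placed upstream of the minimal beta-globin promoter (minBG). The minimal promoter is expected to give little expression alone, so expression depends on the enhancer, which the record describes as designed to direct transgene expression in specific populations of brain cells. The record does not say which populations. Neither the enhancer nor minBG is annotated in the feature table, though the unannotated stretch between the left ITR and the SYFP2 coding sequence is where they would lie. The open reading frame encodes the yellow fluorescent protein SYFP2, a P2A self-cleaving peptide, and a 3xFLAG tag joined by a ten-residue linker to human histone H2B. Expressing cells should therefore carry separate SYFP2 fluorescence and a nuclear, chromatin-bound FLAG epitope. A shortened WPRE (WPRE3) and the bovine growth hormone polyadenylation signal enhance and terminate the transcript. The associated publication describes a suite of enhancer AAVs for genetic access to cortical cell types.
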