Features (pLannotate 1.2.2; 20 found; start..end, strand, type, name):
     53..641     +  rep_origin     ori: high-copy-number ColE1/pMB1/pBR322/pUC origin of replication
    698..725     +  misc_feature   telR: telR; telomeric sequence from coliphage N15
    726..753     +  misc_feature   telL: telL; telomeric sequence from coliphage N15
    771..798     +  repeat_region  AAV2 ITR (fragment): inverted terminal repeat of adeno-associated virus serotype 2 inverted
    827..854     +  repeat_region  AAV2 ITR (fragment): inverted terminal repeat of adeno-associated virus serotype 2 inverted
   1852..2568    +  CDS            SYFP2: SYFP2 is a basic (constitutively fluorescent) yellow fluorescent protein published in 2006, derived from Aequorea victoria. It is reported to be a very rapidly-maturing monomer with moderate acid sensitivity.
   2647..2712    +  CDS            3xFLAG: three tandem FLAG® epitope tags, followed by an enterokinase cleavage site
   2743..3120    +  CDS            H2B: human histone H2B; HIST1H2BJ
   3154..3311    +  misc_feature   WPRE (fragment): woodchuck hepatitis virus posttranscriptional regulatory element
   3317..3397    +  misc_feature   WPRE (fragment): woodchuck hepatitis virus posttranscriptional regulatory element
   3414..3525    +  polyA_signal   bGH poly(A) signal: bovine growth hormone polyadenylation signal
   3643..3783    +  repeat_region  AAV2 ITR: inverted terminal repeat of adeno-associated virus serotype 2 inverted
   3790..3817    +  misc_feature   telR: telR; telomeric sequence from coliphage N15
   3818..3845    +  misc_feature   telL: telL; telomeric sequence from coliphage N15
   3846..3895    -  misc_feature   bom (fragment): basis of mobility region from pBR322
   3914..4369    +  rep_origin     f1 ori (sequence partly withheld): f1 bacteriophage origin of replication; arrow indicates direction of (+) strand synthesis
   4370..4419    -  misc_feature   bom (fragment): basis of mobility region from pBR322
   4521..4556    -  CDS            rop (fragment): Rop protein, which maintains plasmids at low copy number; rop
   4651..4755    +  promoter       AmpR promoter: bla
   4756..5616    +  CDS            AmpR: β-lactamase; bla; confers resistance to ampicillin, carbenicillin, and related antibiotics
>Addgene plasmid #230329 | AiP14240 - pAAV-AiE1118m-minBG-SYFP2-P2A-3XFLAG-10aa-H2B-WPRE3-BGHpA (Alias: CN4240) | addgene full sequence | sequence record 470760 | Addgene NGS Result
AGTTTTCGTTCCACTGAGCGTCAGACCCCGTAGAAAAGATCAAAGGATCTTCTTGAGATCCTTTTTTTCT
GCGCGTAATCTGCTGCTTGCAAACAAAAAAACCACCGCTACCAGCGGTGGTTTGTTTGCCGGATCAAGAG
CTACCAACTCTTTTTCCGAAGGTAACTGGCTTCAGCAGAGCGCAGATACCAAATACTGTTCTTCTAGTGT
AGCCGTAGTTAGGCCACCACTTCAAGAACTCTGTAGCACCGCCTACATACCTCGCTCTGCTAATCCTGTT
ACCAGTGGCTGCTGCCAGTGGCGATAAGTCGTGTCTTACCGGGTTGGACTCAAGACGATAGTTACCGGAT
AAGGCGCAGCGGTCGGGCTGAACGGGGGGTTCGTGCACACAGCCCAGCTTGGAGCGAACGACCTACACCG
AACTGAGATACCTACAGCGTGAGCTATGAGAAAGCGCCACGCTTCCCGAAGGGAGAAAGGCGGACAGGTA
TCCGGTAAGCGGCAGGGTCGGAACAGGAGAGCGCACGAGGGAGCTTCCAGGGGGAAACGCCTGGTATCTT
TATAGTCCTGTCGGGTTTCGCCACCTCTGACTTGAGCGTCGATTTTTGTGATGCTCGTCAGGGGGGCGGA
GCCTATGGAAAAACGCCAGCAACGCGGCCTTTTTACGGTTCCTGGCCTTTTGCTGGCCTTTTGCTCATAT
CAGCACACAATTGCCCATTATACGCGCGTATAATGGACTATTGTGTGCTGATAACATGTCCTGCAGGCAG
CTGCGCGCTCGCTCGCTCACTGAGGCCGCCCGGGCGTCGGGCGACCTTTGGTCGCCCGGCCTCAGTGAGC
GAGCGAGCGCGCAGAGAGGGAGTGGCCAACTCCATCACTAGGGGTTCCTGCGGCCGCACGCGTCCTTCCT
GGGCAACTTAAGAAGAATCTGTCTCAAGATTAAAAAATACAAAAAAGATTGTACAAGCTCAGTGTTTAGC
ATGCGTAAGGCTCTGGGTCCAATTCTTAAAACTGTTATAAAATTTAGAAAGTTTTTTTAAGAGGGAAAGA
AATGAAAAGAAGCATATTAGAACCAGTACATAGAGATGGGAGCACCCAGTGTGACATCCAAGATGGGAGC
ACCCAGTGTGCCGTCCAACCAACACGACAGCATAGACACAGAAATACTGAGGGAGAGGAAAGGCAATCAG
GACAGGTTTTCTAAAGGTCTTGGAGGCAGGTTTGGGGGTGATATCCCACTGCGGAACTGACTCTCCTTGT
CATTTCTAAGGTCTCCTCAGGGGCTCCTCTTCTGAAGCCATCCCCCTCCTGCTCTGGCTGATCTCATTGT
CACCCCCGGGCTCTGTTGTTGGGTGTGGCTGTCCACTCTTTAGTCACTGCCCTGGCTCTCCAGGACACCC
CGGCAGGACTAGGCATGGACTGATAAGAGCTGTGCTTGTTAGCACAGCTGTTCTTTGCAACACCCAAGCC
TTGTTTTCAAACCTGCGGAAACTTGGGTGCGGAAGCGGGGCTGCATCCACCCGACTTCAGAGTTGGGCTC
GCTTCCAGATAAAAGGAAATTCAGTCAGTTTTCCCAGACACGTTGACAAAAATAGTGTTGACAGGAACCT
CATAGGGTCTGCTGGGGTTCCAGTGTGACATCTACAAAAGTCAGCTGGGCTTTGTGACTGGATGCTGTTA
GGAGTCCTGTTCAAATGAAAAACTTCTCTGGAAGTGGTTCTTGTGGAGGTTCTTTGGGGACAAGGTTCGA
CAGAGCTCGGGCTGGGCATAAAAGTCAGGGCAGAGCCATCTATTGCTTACATTTGCTTCTGGGATCCAGA
TCTTTCGAAGCTAGCGCTACCGGTCGCCACCATGGTCTCCAAGGGCGAGGAGCTGTTCACCGGGGTGGTG
CCCATCCTGGTCGAGCTGGACGGCGATGTCAACGGCCACAAGTTCAGCGTGTCCGGCGAGGGCGAGGGCG
ATGCCACCTACGGCAAGCTGACCCTGAAGCTGATCTGCACCACCGGCAAGCTGCCCGTGCCCTGGCCCAC
CCTCGTGACCACCCTGGGCTACGGCGTGCAGTGCTTCGCCCGCTACCCCGACCACATGAAGCAGCACGAC
TTCTTCAAGTCCGCCATGCCCGAAGGCTACGTCCAGGAGCGCACCATCTTCTTCAAAGACGACGGCAACT
ACAAGACCCGCGCCGAGGTGAAGTTCGAGGGCGACACCCTGGTGAACCGCATCGAGCTGAAGGGCATCGA
CTTCAAGGAGGACGGCAACATCCTGGGGCACAAGCTGGAGTACAACTACAACAGCCACAACGTCTATATC
ACCGCCGACAAGCAGAAGAACGGCATCAAGGCCAACTTCAAGATCCGCCACAACATCGAGGACGGCGGCG
TGCAGCTCGCCGACCACTACCAGCAGAACACCCCCATCGGCGACGGCCCCGTGCTGCTGCCCGACAACCA
CTACCTGAGCTACCAGTCCAAGCTGAGCAAAGACCCCAACGAGAAGCGCGATCACATGGTCCTGCTGGAG
TTCGTGACCGCCGCCGGGATCACTCTCGGCATGGACGAGCTGTACAAGGGCTCTGGTGCTACCAACTTCT
CACTGTTGAAACAGGCAGGGGATGTAGAGGAGAATCCAGGGCCTGGTGCTAGTGGAGACTACAAAGACCA
TGACGGAGATTATAAAGATCATGACATCGATTACAAGGATGACGATGACAAGTCCGGACTCAGATCTGGA
GGCTCCGGAGGCCCAGAGCCAGCGAAGTCTGCTCCCGCCCCGAAAAAGGGCTCCAAGAAGGCGGTGACTA
AGGCGCAGAAGAAAGGCGGCAAGAAGCGCAAGCGCAGCCGCAAGGAGAGCTATTCCATCTATGTGTATAA
GGTTCTGAAGCAGGTCCACCCTGACACCGGCATTTCGTCCAAGGCCATGGGCATCATGAACTCGTTTGTG
AACGACATTTTCGAGCGCATCGCAGGTGAGGCTTCCCGCCTGGCGCATTACAACAAGCGCTCGACCATCA
CCTCCAGGGAGATCCAGACGGCCGTGCGCCTGCTGCTGCCTGGGGAGTTGGCCAAGCACGCCGTGTCCGA
GGGTACTAAGGCCATCACCAAGTACACCAGCGCTAAGTAATGAGGCGCGCCGCGGCCGCGAATTCGATAT
CATAATCAACCTCTGGATTACAAAATTTGTGAAAGATTGACTGGTATTCTTAACTATGTTGCTCCTTTTA
CGCTATGTGGATACGCTGCTTTAATGCCTTTGTATCATGCTATTGCTTCCCGTATGGCTTTCATTTTCTC
CTCCTTGTATAAATCCTGGTTAGTTCTTGCCACGGCGGAACTCATCGCCGCCTGCCTTGCCCGCTGCTGG
ACAGGGGCTCGGCTGTTGGGCACTGACAATTCCGTGGCTCGAGAGATCTTCGACTGTGCCTTCTAGTTGC
CAGCCATCTGTTGTTTGCCCCTCCCCCGTGCCTTCCTTGACCCTGGAAGGTGCCACTCCCACTGTCCTTT
CCTAATAAAATGAGGAAATTGCATCGCATTGTCTGAGTAGGTGTCATTCTATTCTGGGGGGTGGGGTGGG
GCAGGACAGCAAGGGGGAGGATTGGGAAGACAATAGCAGGCATGAGATCTCACGTGCGGACCGAGCGGCC
GCAGGAACCCCTAGTGATGGAGTTGGCCACTCCCTCTCTGCGCGCTCGCTCGCTCACTGAGGCCGGGCGA
CCAAAGGTCGCCCGACGCCCGGGCTTTGCCCGGGCGGCCTCAGTGAGCGAGCGAGCGCGCAGCTGCCTGC
AGGGGCGCCTATCAGCACACAATTGCCCATTATACGCGCGTATAATGGACTATTGTGTGCTGATATGATG
CGGTATTTTCTCCTTACGCATCTGTGCGGTATTTCACACCGCATA
[95 nt withheld, positions 3896-3990]
T
[46 nt withheld, positions 3992-4037]
C
[141 nt withheld, positions 4039-4179]
CCTTTGACGTTGGAGTCCACGTTCTTT
[37 nt withheld, positions 4207-4243]
ACTCTATCTCGGGCTATTCTTTTGATTTATAAGGGATTTTGCCGATTTCGGTCTATTGGTTAAAAAATGA
GCTGATTTAACAAAAATTTAACGCGAATTTTAACAAAATATTAACGTTTACAATTTTATGGTGCACTCTC
AGTACAATCTGCTCTGATGCCGCATAGTTAAGCCAGCCCCGACACCCGCCAACACCCGCTGACGCGCCCT
GACGGGCTTGTCTGCTCCCGGCATCCGCTTACAGACAAGCTGTGACCGTCTCCGGGAGCTGCATGTGTCA
GAGGTTTTCACCGTCATCACCGAAACGCGCGAGACGAAAGGGCCTCGTGATACGCCTATTTTTATAGGTT
AATGTCATGATAATAATGGTTTCTTAGACGTCAGGTGGCACTTTTCGGGGAAATGTGCGCGGAACCCCTA
TTTGTTTATTTTTCTAAATACATTCAAATATGTATCCGCTCATGAGACAATAACCCTGATAAATGCTTCA
ATAATATTGAAAAAGGAAGAGTATGAGTATTCAACATTTCCGTGTCGCCCTTATTCCCTTTTTTGCGGCA
TTTTGCCTTCCTGTTTTTGCTCACCCAGAAACGCTGGTGAAAGTAAAAGATGCTGAAGATCAGTTGGGTG
CACGAGTGGGTTACATCGAACTGGATCTCAACAGCGGTAAGATCCTTGAGAGTTTTCGCCCCGAAGAACG
TTTTCCAATGATGAGCACTTTTAAAGTTCTGCTATGTGGCGCGGTATTATCCCGTATTGACGCCGGGCAA
GAGCAACTCGGTCGCCGCATACACTATTCTCAGAATGACTTGGTTGAGTACTCACCAGTCACAGAAAAGC
ATCTTACGGATGGCATGACAGTAAGAGAATTATGCAGTGCTGCCATAACCATGAGTGATAACACTGCGGC
CAACTTACTTCTGACAACGATCGGAGGACCGAAGGAGCTAACCGCTTTTTTGCACAACATGGGGGATCAT
GTAACTCGCCTTGATCGTTGGGAACCGGAGCTGAATGAAGCCATACCAAACGACGAGCGTGACACCACGA
TGCCTGTAGCAATGGCAACAACGTTGCGCAAACTATTAACTGGCGAACTACTTACTCTAGCTTCCCGGCA
ACAATTAATAGACTGGATGGAGGCGGATAAAGTTGCAGGACCACTTCTGCGCTCGGCCCTTCCGGCTGGC
TGGTTTATTGCTGATAAATCTGGAGCCGGTGAGCGTGGGTCTCGCGGTATCATTGCAGCACTGGGGCCAG
ATGGTAAGCCCTCCCGTATCGTAGTTATCTACACGACGGGGAGTCAGGCAACTATGGATGAACGAAATAG
ACAGATCGCTGAGATAGGTGCCTCACTGATTAAGCATTGGTAACTGTCAGACCAAGTTTACTCATATATA
CTTTAGATTGATTTAAAACTTCATTTTTAATTTAAAAGGATCTAGGTGAAGATCCTTTTTGATAATCTCA
TGACCAAAATCCCTTAACGTG
